Addgene plasmid #173516: pICSL86977OD:PITG_06087
Purpose: This is a binary plasmid that can be transferred into Agrobacterium and used to transiently express the protein encoded by the insert in plants by agro-infiltration.
Depositing lab: Sophien Kamoun. Depositing organization: Sainsbury Laboratory, Norwich. Publication: Plant pathogens convergently evolved to counteract redundant nodes of an NLR immune receptor network. Derevnina L, Contreras MP, Adachi H, Upson J, Vergara Cruces A, Xie R, Sklenar J, Menke FLH, Mugford ST, MacLean D, Ma W, Hogenhout SA, Goverse A, Maqbool A, Wu CH, Kamoun S. PLoS Biol. 2021 Aug 23;19(8):e3001136. doi: 10.1371/journal.pbio.3001136. PubMed 34424903.
Backbone
  Vector backbone: pICSL86977OD
  Backbone manufacturer: Youles SynBio plasmids
  Backbone size w/o insert (bp): 8678
  Vector type: Plant Expression
  Selectable markers: Basta
Growth in bacteria
  Bacterial resistance: Kanamycin, 50 μg/mL
  Growth temperature: 37°C
  Growth strain: DH5alpha
  Copy number: High Copy
Gene/Insert
  Gene/Insert name: PITG_06087_T30-4
  Species: Phytophthora infestans
  Promoter: 35S
  Cloning method: Restriction Enzyme; 5′ cloning site unknown (unknown if destroyed); 3′ cloning site unknown (unknown if destroyed)
Terms and licenses: Academic/Nonprofit Terms; Industry Terms: Not Available to Industry
How to cite: pICSL86977OD:PITG_06087 was a gift from Sophien Kamoun (Addgene plasmid # 173516 ; http://n2t.net/addgene:173516 ; RRID:Addgene_173516)
