[The description below was written by a language model from this plasmid's Addgene catalogue record and pLannotate feature annotations shown in this document.]
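Description:
pICSL86977OD:PITG_06087 is a binary plant expression plasmid built on the pICSL86977OD backbone. It is designed to be moved into Agrobacterium and used for transient expression of a Phytophthora infestans gene in plant tissue by agro-infiltration. It carries two replication systems: a high-copy ColE1/pUC-type origin for propagation in E. coli, and the pVS1 oriV with its RepA replication and StaA stability proteins, which allow stable maintenance in Agrobacterium. Bacterial selection is by kanamycin, through an aphA-3-type aminoglycoside phosphotransferase gene driven by the bla (AmpR) promoter.

The region transferred to plant cells lies between nopaline-type left and right T-DNA border repeats and holds two cassettes. In the expression cassette, the CaMV 35S promoter is followed by the TMV Ω leader, a translational enhancer, then the insert PITG_06087 from strain T30-4 and the octopine synthase terminator. The annotation tool matches this short coding sequence, as a fragment, to the effector SFI3, also known as PexRD16. No epitope tag or reporter fusion is annotated. A stretch annotated upstream of the core promoter as a CaMV inclusion-body protein fragment probably reflects viral sequence flanking a longer 35S promoter rather than an intended gene. The second cassette, near the left border, places the bar gene (phosphinothricin acetyltransferase) between the NOS promoter and NOS terminator, giving Basta/glufosinate resistance for plant selection if stable transformants are wanted.

The sequenced record is 8,326 nt, somewhat smaller than the listed backbone size without insert, which could mean that a stuffer fragment was replaced during cloning; the cloning sites are not recorded. The associated publication concerns pathogen effectors that counteract an NLR immune receptor network.
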