Features (pLannotate 1.2.2; 17 found; start..end, strand, type, name):
    704..728     -  misc_feature   RB T-DNA repeat: right border repeat from nopaline C58 T-DNA
    795..1502    -  terminator     OCS terminator: octopine synthase terminator
   1513..1749    -  CDS            SFI3 (fragment): SFI3_PHYIT - Also known as PexRD16 From Phytophthora infestans (strain T30-4) (Potato late blight fungus).
   1761..1814    -  misc_feature   TMV Ω: translational enhancer from the tobacco mosaic virus 5'-leader sequence (Gallie et al., 1988)
   1843..2188    -  promoter       CaMV 35S promoter: strong constitutive promoter from cauliflower mosaic virus
   1845..1891    -  promoter       minimal CaMV 35S promoter: minimal 35S promoter from cauliflower mosaic virus
   2372..3178    -  CDS            IBMP_CAMVB (fragment): Experimental evidence at protein level: Swiss-Prot protein existence level 1. Enhances the ribosomal termination-reinitiation event leading to the translation of major open reading frames on the polycistronic viral RNAs. From Cauliflower mosaic virus (strain Bari 1) (CaMV).
   3221..3473    -  terminator     NOS terminator: nopaline synthase terminator and poly(A) signal
   3504..4052    -  CDS            bar: PAT_STRHY - Experimental evidence at protein level: Swiss-Prot protein existence level 1. Inactivates phosphinothricin (PPT) by transfer of an acetyl group from acetyl CoA. Can also acetylate demethylphosphinothricin but not PTT or glutamate. This enzyme is an effector of phosphinothricin tripeptide (PTT or bialaphos) resistance. From Streptomyces hygroscopicus. Introduced by genetic manipulation and expressed in glufosinate-tolerant maize by Dekalb Genetics.
   4073..4255    -  promoter       NOS promoter: nopaline synthase promoter NOS promoter
   4450..4474    -  misc_feature   LB T-DNA repeat: left border repeat from nopaline C58 T-DNA
   4610..5198    -  rep_origin     ori: high-copy-number ColE1/pMB1/pBR322/pUC origin of replication
   5369..6163    -  CDS            KanR: aminoglycoside phosphotransferase; aphA-3; confers resistance to kanamycin
   6164..6268    -  promoter       AmpR promoter: bla
   6330..6524    -  rep_origin     pVS1 oriV: origin of replication for the Pseudomonas plasmid pVS1 (Heeb et al., 2000)
   6590..7663    -  CDS            pVS1 RepA: replication protein from the Pseudomonas plasmid pVS1 (Heeb et al., 2000)
   8092..395     -  CDS            pVS1 StaA (across the origin): stability protein from the Pseudomonas plasmid pVS1 (Heeb et al., 2000)
>Addgene plasmid #173516 | pICSL86977OD:PITG_06087 | addgene full sequence | sequence record 342191 | Addgene NGS Result
CTTCCATCCGTGACCTCAATGCGCTGCTTAACCAGCTCCACCAGGTCGGCGGTGGCCCATATGTCGTAAG
GGCTTGGCTGCACCGGAATCAGCACGAAGTCGGCTGCCTTGATCGCGGACACAGCCAAGTCCGCCGCCTG
GGGCGCTCCGTCGATCACTACGAAGTCGCGCCGGCCGATGGCCTTCACGTCGCGGTCAATCGTCGGGCGG
TCGATGCCGACAACGGTTAGCGGTTGATCTTCCCGCACGGCCGCCCAATCGCGGGCACTGCCCTGGGGAT
CGGAATCGACTAACAGAACATCGGCCCCGGCGAGTTGCAGGGCGCGGGCTAGATGGGTTGCGATGGTCGT
CTTGCCTGACCCGCCTTTCTGGTTAAGTACAGCGATAACCTTCATGCGTTCCCCTTGCGTATTTGTTTAT
TTACTCATCGCATCATATACGCAGCGACCGCATGACGCAAGCTGTTTTACTCAAATACACATCACCTTTT
TAGACGGCGGCGCTCGGTTTCTTCAGCGGCCAAGCTGGCCGGCCAGGCCGCCAGCTTGGCATCAGACAAA
CCGGCCAGGATTTCATGCAGCCGCACGGCTGACTCCCGAGGGGAACCCTGTGGTTGGCATGCACATACAA
ATGGACGAACGGATAAACCTTTTCACGCCCTTTTAAATATCCGATTATTCTAATAAACGCTCTTTTCTCT
TAGGTTTACCCGCCAATATATCCTGTCAAACACTGATAGTTTAAACGGATCACTTCGTGTCCCTCGGTCA
CATGTGCATCCTCTAGTAGCGGTCCTGCTGAGCCTCGACATGTTGTCGCAAAATTCGCCCTGGACCCGCC
CAACGATTTGTCGTCACTGTCAAGGTTTGACCTGCACTTCATTTGGGGCCCACATACACCAAAAAAATGC
TGCATAATTCTCGGGGCAGCAAGTCGGTTACCCGGCCGCCGTGCTGGACCGGGTTGAATGGTGCCCGTAA
CTTTCGGTAGAGCGGACGGCCAATACTCAACTTCAAGGAATCTCACCCATGCGCGCCGGCGGGGAACCGG
AGTTCCCTTCAGTGAGCGTTATTAGTTCGCCGCTCGGTGTGTCGTAGATACTAGCCCCTGGGGCACTTTT
GAAATTTGAATAAGATTTATGTAATCAGTCTTTTAGGTTTGACCGGTTCTGCCGCTTTTTTTAAAATTGG
ATTTGTAATAATAAAACGCAATTGTTTGTTATTGTGGCGCTCTATCATAGATGTCGCTATAAACCTATTC
AGCACAATATATTGTTTTCATTTTAATATTGTACATATAAGTAGTAGGGTACAATCAGTAAATTGAACGG
AGAATATTATTCATAAAAATACGATAGTAACGGGTGATATATTCATTAGAATGAACCGAAACCGGCGGTA
AGGATCTGAGCTACACATGCTCAGGTTTTTTACAACGTGCACAACAGAATTGAAAGCAAATATCATGCGA
TCATAGGCTTCTCGCATATCTCATTAAAGCAGGACAAGCTCAAGGAGTAGCCAACCTCTTCTTCTCCTCC
TTCTTCTTCTCCATAGCAGTGTAGAAAGAGTAGTATCCCAAGTACAACCTCTGCAACTGCTTAGCCACGT
TGTTCATCTCTGCCTGAGACACTCCAAGCACTGTTTTAACCTGAGTAGGAGTAAGCTTAGCCTTGTACCA
AGCCCTGTAGTTGATCCTCCAAGCAGCCCTGTCCTCCTCTCCAGCCTCAGCCAAGATAGCAGCGATAGAC
ATTGTATCGATAATTGTAAATGTAATTGTAATGTTGTTTGTTGTTTGTTGTTGTTGGTAATTGTTGTAAA
AATGAGCTCTTATACTCGAGCGTGTCCTCTCCAAATGAAATGAACTTCCTTATATAGAGGAAGGGTCTTG
CGAAGGATAGTGGGATTGTGCGTCATCCCTTACGTCAGTGGAGATGTCACATCAATCCACTTGCTTTGTA
GACGTGGTTGGAACCTCTTCTTTTTCCACGATGCTCCTCGTGGGTGGGGGTCCATCTTTGGGACCACTGT
CGGCAGAGAGATCTTGAATGATAGCCTTTCCTTTATCGCAATGATGGCATTTGTAGGAGCCACCTTCCTT
TTCTACTGTCCTTTCGATGAAGTGACAGATAGCTGGGCAATGGAATCCGAGGAGGTTTCCCGAAATTATC
CTTTGTTGAAAAGTCTCAATAGCCCTTTGATCTTCTGAGACTGTATCTTTGACATTTTTGGAGTAGACCA
GAGTGTCGTGCTCCACCATGTTGACGAAGATTTTCTTCTTGTCATTGAGTCGTAAAAGACTCTGTATGAA
CTGTTCGCCAGTCTTGACGGCGAGTTCTGTTAGATCCTCGATTTGAATCTTAGACTCCATGCATGGCCTT
AGATTCAGTAGGAACTACCTTTTTAGAGACTCCAATCTCTATTACTTGCCTTGGTTTATGAAGCAAGCCT
TGAATCGTCCATACTGGAATAGTACTTCTGATCTTGAGAAATATGTCTTTCTCTGTGTTCTTGATGCAAT
TAGTCCTGAATCTTTTGACTGCATCTTTAACCTTCTTGGGAAGGTATTTGATCTCCTGGAGATTGTTACT
CGGGTAGATCGTCTTGATGAGACTTGCTGCGTAGGCCTCTCTAACCATCTGTGGGTCAGCATTCTTTCTG
AAATTGAAGAGGCTAACCTTCTCATTATCAGTGGTGAACATAGTGTCGTCACCTTCACCTTCGAACTTCC
TTCCTAGATCGTAAAGATAGAGGAAATCGTCCATTGTAATCTCCGGGGCAAAGGAGATCTCTTTTGGGGC
TGGATCACTGCTGGGCCTTTTGGTTCCTAGCGTGAGCCAGTGGGCTTTTTGCTTTGGTGGGCTTGTTAGG
GCCTTAGCAAAGCTCTTGGGCTTGAGTTGAGCTTCTCCTTTGGGGATGAAGTTCAACCTGTCTGTTTGCT
GACTTGTTGTGTACGCGTCAGCTGCTGCTCTTGCCTCTGTAATAGTGGCAAATTTCTTGTGTGCAACTCC
GGGAACGCCGTTTGTTGCCGCCTTTGTACAACCCCAGTCATCGTATATACCGGCATGTGGACCGTTATAC
ACAACGTAGTAGTTGATATGAGGGTGTTGAATACCCGATTCTGCTCTGAGAGGAGCAACTGTGCTGTTAA
GCTCAGATTTTTGTGGGATTGGAATTCCTCCAAGCTTGAATTCTTGCAGCGCTCCAATTCAGCAAGCGTC
GATCTAGTAACATAGATGACACCGCGCGCGATAATTTATCCTAGTTTGCGCGCTATATTTTGTTTTCTAT
CGCGTATTAAATGTATAATTGCGGGACTCTAATCATAAAAACCCATCTCATAAATAACGTCATGCATTAC
ATGTTAATTATTACATGCTTAACGTAATTCAACAGAAATTATATGATAATCATCGCAAGACCGGCAACAG
GATTCAATCTTAAGAAACTTTATTGCCAAATGTTTGAACGATCTGCTTGACTCTAGATCCAGAGTCCCGC
TCAAATCTCAGTCACAGGAAGAACAGGTCTAGGAGGAACAGGAAGAGAGAAATCAAGCTGCCAGAATCCC
ACATCATGCCAATTTCCATGTTTGAAACCAGCAGCTCTAAGCATTCCCCTAGGAGCATAACCAAGAGCCT
CATGCATCCTCACAGAAGGATCATTAGGAAGTCCAATCACAGCAACCACAGACTTGAAACCCTGAGCCTC
CAAAGACTTCAAAAGATGAGTGTAAAGAGTAGATCCAAGACCAGTTCTTTGATGCCTAGGAGACACGTAA
ACAGTAGACTCAGCAGTCCAATCGTAAGCATTCCTAGCCTTCCAAGGACCAGCATAAGCAATACCAGCCA
CTTCACCATCCACTTCAGCAACAAGCCAAGGATACCTCTCTCTAAGCCTCACAAGATCATCAGTCCACTC
TTGTGGTTCTTGAGGCTCAGTCCTGAAATTCACAGTAGAAGTCTCAATGTAATGATTCACAATAGTGCAC
ACAGCAGGCATATCAGCCTCAGTAGCCCTTCTAATATCAGCAGGCCTTCTTTCAGGAGACATGCGAAACG
ATCCAGATCCGGTGCAGATTATTTGGATTGAGAGTGAATATGAGACTCTAATTGGATACCGAGGGGAATT
TATGGAACGTCAGTGGAGCATTTTGACAAGAAATATTTGCTAGCTGATAGTGACCTTAGGCGACTTTTGA
ACGCGCAATAATGGTTTCTGACGTATGTGCTTAGCTCATTAAACTCCAGAAACCCGCGGCTGAGTGGCTC
CTTCAACGTTGCGGTTCTGTCAGTTCCAAACGTAAAACGGCTTGTCCCGCGTCATCGGCGGGGGTCATAA
CGTGACTCCCTTAATTCTCCGCTCCGGATCCGAATTCGGCACAGAGTGTTCAACCCCAGTACATTAAAAA
CGTCCGCAATGTGTTATTAAGTTGTCTAAGCGTCAATTTGTTTACACCACAATATATCCTGCCACCAGCC
AGCCAACAGCTCCCCGACCGGCAGCTCGGCACAAAATCACCACTCGATACAGGCAGCCCATCAACCATGA
CTACTGTCCGGTCCAACAGATCCGAGCAGGAACCGTAAAAAGGCCGCGTTGCTGGCGTTTTTCCATAGGC
TCCGCCCCCCTGACGAGCATCACAAAAATCGACGCTCAAGTCAGAGGTGGCGAAACCCGACAGGACTATA
AAGATACCAGGCGTTTCCCCCTGGAAGCTCCCTCGTGCGCTCTCCTGTTCCGACCCTGCCGCTTACCGGA
TACCTGTCCGCCTTTCTCCCTTCGGGAAGCGTGGCGCTTTCTCATAGCTCACGCTGTAGGTATCTCAGTT
CGGTGTAGGTCGTTCGCTCCAAGCTGGGCTGTGTGCACGAACCCCCCGTTCAGCCCGACCGCTGCGCCTT
ATCCGGTAACTATCGTCTTGAGTCCAACCCGGTAAGACACGACTTATCGCCACTGGCAGCAGCCACTGGT
AACAGGATTAGCAGAGCGAGGTATGTAGGCGGTGCTACAGAGTTCTTGAAGTGGTGGCCTAACTACGGCT
ACACTAGAAGAACAGTATTTGGTATCTGCGCTCTGCTGAAGCCAGTTACCTTCGGAAAAAGAGTTGGTAG
CTCTTGATCCGGCAAACAAACCACCGCTGGTAGCGGTGGTTTTTTTGTTTGCAAGCAGCAGATTACGCGC
AGAAAAAAAGGATCTCAAGAAGATCCTTTGATCTTTTCTACGGGGTCTGACGCTCAGTGGAACGAAAACT
CACGTTAAGGGATTTTGGTCATGAGATTATCAAAAAGGATCTTCACCTAGATCCTTTTAAATTAAAAATG
AAGTTTTAAATCAATCTAAAGTATATATGAGTAAACTTGGTCTGACAGCTAAAACAATTCATCCAGTAAA
ATATAATATTTTATTTTCTCCCAATCAGGCTTGATCCCCAGTAAGTCAAAAAATAGCTCGACATACTGTT
CTTCCCCGATATCCTCCCTGAGCGACCGGACGCAGAAGGCAATGTCATACCACTTGTCCGCCCTGCCGCT
TCTCCCAAGATCAATAAAGCCACTTACTTTGCCATCTTTCACAAAGATGTTGCTGTCTCCCAGGTCGCCG
TGGGAAAAGACAAGTTCCTCTTCGGGCTTTTCCGTCTTTAAAAAATCATACAGCTCGCGCGGATCTTTAA
ATGGAGTGTCCTCTTCCCAGTTTTCGCAATCCACATCGGCCAGATCGTTATTCAGTAAGTAATCCAATTC
GGCTAAGCGGCTGTCTAAGCTATTCGTATAGGGACAATCCGATATGTCGATGGAGTGAAAGAGCCTGATG
CACTCCGCATACAGCTCGATAATCTTTTCAGGGCTTTGTTCATCTTCATACTCTTCCGAGCAAAGGACGC
CATCGGCCTCACTCATGAGCAGATTGCTCCAGCCATCATGCCGTTCAAAGTGCAGGACCTTTGGAACAGG
CAGCTTTCCTTCCAGCCATAGCATCATGTCCTTTTCCCGTTCCACATCATAGGTGGTCCCTTTATACCGG
CTGTCCGTCATTTTTAAATATAGGTTTTCATTTTCTCCCACCAGCTTATATACCTTAGCAGGAGACATTC
CTTCCGTATCTTTTACGCAGCGGTATTTTTCGATCAGTTTTTTCAATTCCGGTGATATTCTCATTTTAGC
CATACTCTTCCTTTTTCAATATTATTGAAGCATTTATCAGGGTTATTGTCTCATGAGCGGATACATATTT
GAATGTATTTAGAAAAATAAACAAATAGGGGTTCCGCGCACTCGGAGCCTTGATGTGGGCGCTTTTTGCA
GCTGTTCGGCTGTGCGCTGGCCAGACAGTTATGCACAGGCCAGGCGGGTTTTAAGAGTTTTAATAAGTTT
TAAAGAGTTTTAGGCGGAAAAATCGCCTTTTTTCTCTTTTATATCAGTCACTTACATGTGTGACCGGTTC
CCAATGTACGGCTTTGGGTTCCCAATGTACGGGTTCCGGTTCCCAATGTACGGCTTTGGGTTCCCAATGT
ACGTGCTATCCACAGGAAAGAAGCTTTTTCGACCTTTTTCCCCTGCTAGGGCAATTTGCCCTAGCATCTG
CTCCGTACATTAGGAACCGGCGGATGCTTCGCCCTCGATCAGGTTGCGGTAGCGCATGACTAGGATCGGG
CCAGCCTGCCCCGCCTCCTCCTTCAAATCGTACTCCGGCAGGTCATTTGACCCGATCAGCTTGCGCACGG
TGAAACAGAACTTCTTGAACTCTCCGGCGCTGCCACTGCGTTCGTAGATCGTCTTGAACAACCATCTGGC
TTCTGCCTTGCCTGCGGCGCGGCGTGCCAGGCGGTAGAGAAAACGGCCGATGCCGGGATCGATCAAAAAG
TAATCGGGGTGAACCGTCAGCACGTCCGGGTTCTTGCCTTCTGTGATCTCGCGGTACATCCAATCAGCTA
GCTCGATCTCGATGTACTCCGGCCGCCCGGTTTCGCTCTTTACGATCTTGTAGCGGCTAATCAAGGCTTC
ACCCTCGGATACCGTCACCAGGCGGCCGTTCTTGGCCTTCTTCGTACGCTGCATGGCAACGTGCGTGGTG
TTTAACCGAATGCAGGTTTCTACCAGGTCGTCTTTCTGCTTTCCGCCATCGGCTCGCCGGCAGAACTTGA
GTACGTCCGCAACGTGTGGACGGAACACGCGGCCGGGCTTGTCTCCCTTCCCTTCCCGGTATCGGTTCAT
GGATTCGGTTAGATGGGAAACCGCCATCAGTACCAGGTCGTAATCCCACACACTGGCCATGCCGGCCGGC
CCTGCGGAAACCTCTACGTGCCCGTCTGGAAGCTCGTAGCGGATCACCTCGCCAGCTCGTCGGTCACGCT
TCGACAGACGGAAAACGGCCACGTCCATGATGCTGCGACTATCGCGGGTGCCCACGTCATAGAGCATCGG
AACGAAAAAATCTGGTTGCTCGTCGCCCTTGGGCGGCTTCCTAATCGACGACGCACCGGCTGCCGGCGGT
TGCCGGGATTCTTTGCGGATTCGATCAGCGGCCGCTTGCCACGATTCACCGGGGCGTGCTTCTGCCTCGA
TGCGTTGCCGCTGGGCGGCCTGCGCGGCCTTCAACTTCTCCACCAGGTCATCACCCAGCGCCGCGCCGAT
TTGTACCGGGCCGGATGGTTTGCGACCGCTCACGCCGATTCCTCGGGCTTGGGGGTTCCAGTGCCATTGC
AGGGCCGGCAGACAACCCAGCCGCTTACGCCTGGCCAACCGCCCGTTCCTCCACACATGGGGCATTCCAC
GGCGTCGGTGCCTGGTTGTTCTTGATTTTCCATGCCGCCTCCTTTAGCCGCTAAAATTCATCTACTCATT
TATTCATTTGCTCATTTACTCTGGTAGCTGCGCGATGTATTCAGATAGCAGCTCGGTAATGGTCTTGCCT
TGGCGTACCGCGTACATCTTCAGCTTGGTGTGATCCTCCGCCGGCAACTGAAAGTTGACCCGCTTCATGG
CTGGCGTGTCTGCCAGGCTGGCCAACGTTGCAGCCTTGCTGCTGCGTGCGCTCGGACGGCCGGCACTTAG
CGTGTTTGTGCTTTTGCTCATTTTCTCTTTACCTCATTAACTCAAATGAGTTTTGATTTAATTTCAGCGG
CCAGCGCCTGGACCTCGCGGGCAGCGTCGCCCTCGGGTTCTGATTCAAGAACGGTTGTGCCGGCGGCGGC
AGTGCCTGGGTAGCTCACGCGCTGCGTGATACGGGACTCAAGAATGGGCAGCTCGTACCCGGCCAGCGCC
TCGGCAACCTCACCGCCGATGCGCGTGCCTTTGATCGCCCGCGACACGACAAAGGCCGCTTGTAGC
